>Addgene plasmid #144601 | TFORF3125 | addgene full sequence | sequence record 346385 | Addgene NGS Result
GGCTCCGGTGCCCGTCAGTGGGCAGAGCGCACATCGCCCACAGTCCCCGAGAAGTTGGGGGGAGGGGTCG
GCAATTGAACCGGTGCCTAGAGAAGGTGGCGCGGGGTAAACTGGGAAAGTGATGTCGTGTACTGGCTCCG
CCTTTTTCCCGAGGGTGGGGGAGAACCGTATATAAGTGCAGTAGTCGCCGTGAACGTTCTTTTTCGCAAC
GGGTTTGCCGCCAGAACACAGGTAAGTGCCGTGTGTGGTTCCCGCGGGCCTGGCCTCTTTACGGGTTATG
GCCCTTGCGTGCCTTGAATTACTTCCACCTGGCTGCAGTACGTGATTCTTGATCCCGAGCTTCGGGTTGG
AAGTGGGTGGGAGAGTTCGAGGCCTTGCGCTTAAGGAGCCCCTTCGCCTCGTGCTTGAGTTGAGGCCTGG
CCTGGGCGCTGGGGCCGCCGCGTGCGAATCTGGTGGCACCTTCGCGCCTGTCTCGCTGCTTTCGATAAGT
CTCTAGCCATTTAAAATTTTTGATGACCTGCTGCGACGCTTTTTTTCTGGCAAGATAGTCTTGTAAATGC
GGGCCAAGATCTGCACACTGGTATTTCGGTTTTTGGGGCCGCGGGCGGCGACGGGGCCCGTGCGTCCCAG
CGCACATGTTCGGCGAGGCGGGGCCTGCGAGCGCGGCCACCGAGAATCGGACGGGGGTAGTCTCAAGCTG
GCCGGCCTGCTCTGGTGCCTGGCCTCGCGCCGCCGTGTATCGCCCCGCCCTGGGCGGCAAGGCTGGCCCG
GTCGGCACCAGTTGCGTGAGCGGAAAGATGGCCGCTTCCCGGCCCTGCTGCAGGGAGCTCAAAATGGAGG
ACGCGGCGCTCGGGAGAGCGGGCGGGTGAGTCACCCACACAAAGGAAAAGGGCCTTTCCGTCCTCAGCCG
TCGCTTCATGTGACTCCACGGAGTACCGGGCGCCGTCCAGGCACCTCGATTAGTTCTCGAGCTTTTGGAG
TACGTCGTCTTTAGGTTGGGGGGAGGGGTTTTATGCGATGGAGTTTCCCCACACTGAGTGGGTGGAGACT
GAAGTTAGGCCAGCTTGGCACTTGATGTAATTCTCCTTGGAATTTGCCCTTTTTGAGTTTGGATCTTGGT
TCATTCTCAAGCCTCAGACAGTGGTTCAAAGTTTTTTTCTTCCATTTCAGGTGTCGTGAGGCTAGCATCG
ATTGATCAACAAGTTTGTACAAAAAAGTTGGCACCATGATGAAGTCCCAGGGGTTAGTATCATTCAAGGA
TGTGGCTGTGGATTTCACCCAGGAGGAGTGGCAGCAACTTGACCCTTCTCAGAGGACCCTGTACAGGGAT
GTGATGCTGGAGAACTACAGCCACCTGGTCTCAATGGGGTATCCAGTTTCCAAACCAGATGTCATCTCCA
AGTTGGAACAAGGAGAAGAGCCATGGATCATAAAGGGAGACATATCAAATTGGATCTATCCAGATGAATA
TCAGGCAGATGGGAGACAAGACAGGAAGAGTAACCTTCACAACTCCCAGTCATGTATTTTGGGGACAGTT
TCCTTCCATCATAAGATACTGAAAGGAGTCACAAGGGATGGTTCATTGTGCTCCATTTTAAAAGTCTGTC
AAGGTGATGGTCAGCTGCAGAGATTTCTAGAGAATCAAGACAAACTCTTCAGGCAGGTCACATTTGTTAA
CAGCAAAACAGTGACTGAGGCATCAGGGCATAAATATAATCCACTGGGGAAAATATTTCAAGAGTGCATA
GAAACAGATATATCAATACAGAGATTCCATAAATATGATGCTTTTAAAAAGAACTTAAAACCAAATATTG
ACCTACCGAGTTGTTATAAGAGCAATTCAAGAAAAAAACCTGATCAGAGTTTTGGAGGTGGAAAATCATC
TAGCCAGAGTGAGCCCAATTCTAATCTTGAGAAGATTCACAATGGAGTAATACCTTTTGATGATAATCAG
TGTGGAAACGTTTTTAGAAATACACAATCCCTTATTCAATATCAGAATGTGGAAACTAAAGAGAAAAGCT
GTGTATGTGTTACATGTGGAAAAGCCTTTGCTAAGAAGTCACAACTCATTGTACATCAAAGAATTCATAC
TGGAAAGAAACCATATGATTGTGGTGCATGCGGAAAAGCCTTCAGTGAGAAGTTTCATCTTGTTGTACAT
CAGAGAACTCATACTGGGGAGAAACCTTATGATTGTTCTGAATGTGGAAAAGCCTTCTCTCAGAAATCGT
CCCTTATTATACATCAGAGAGTTCACACTGGGGAAAAACCCTATGAATGTAGTGAATGCGGGAAAGCCTT
CTCCCAGAAATCACCCCTCATTATACATCAGAGAATACATACTGGGGAAAAACCCTATGAATGTAGAGAG
TGTGGGAAGGCCTTTTCCCAGAAGTCACAGCTGATTATACACCACAGAGCTCATACTGGAGAGAAGCCGT
ATGAGTGTACCGAATGTGGGAAAGCCTTCTGTGAGAAGTCCCACCTCATTATACATAAAAGAATTCACAC
TGGTGAGAAACCCTACAAATGTGCTCAATGTGAGGAAGCCTTCAGCAGGAAGACAGAACTCATTACACAT
CAGTTAGTTCATACTGGGGAAAAACCTTATGAATGTACTGAATGTGGAAAGACATTCTCCCGCAAGTCAC
AGCTCATCATACATCAGAGAACACATACTGGAGAAAAACCCTATAAATGTAGTGAATGTGGCAAAGCCTT
CTGCCAGAAGTCACATCTCATTGGACATCAGAGAATTCACACAGGAGAAAAACCTTATATATGTACTGAA
TGTGGGAAAGCCTTCTCTCAGAAGTCCCACCTTCCGGGACACCAGCGAATTCATACAGGAGAGAAACCTT
ACATATGTGCTGAATGTGGAAAGGCCTTTTCTCAGAAGTCAGACCTTGTTTTACATCAGAGGATTCATAC
TGGGGAAAGACCCTATCAATGTGCTATATGTGGGAAGGCCTTCATCCAGAAGTCACAACTAACTGTACAC
CAGAGAATTCACACAGTGGTAAAATCATTGCCAACTTTCTTGTACAAAGTGGTTGATATCGGTAAGCCTA
TCCCTAACCCTCTCCTCGGTCTCGATTCTACGTAGTAATGAACTAGTCCGTAACTTGAAAGTATTTCGAT
TTCTTGGCTTTATATATCTTGTGGAAAGGACGAAAGAGGATGTGGTAGCCATTTTCCACGCGTTAAGTCG
ACAATCAACCTCTGGATTACAAAATTTGTGAAAGATTGACTGGTATTCTTAACTATGTTGCTCCTTTTAC
GCTATGTGGATACGCTGCTTTAATGCCTTTGTATCATGCTATTGCTTCCCGTATGGCTTTCATTTTCTCC
TCCTTGTATAAATCCTGGTTGCTGTCTCTTTATGAGGAGTTGTGGCCCGTTGTCAGGCAACGTGGCGTGG
TGTGCACTGTGTTTGCTGACGCAACCCCCACTGGTTGGGGCATTGCCACCACCTGTCAGCTCCTTTCCGG
GACTTTCGCTTTCCCCCTCCCTATTGCCACGGCGGAACTCATCGCCGCCTGCCTTGCCCGCTGCTGGACA
GGGGCTCGGCTGTTGGGCACTGACAATTCCGTGGTGTTGTCGGGGAAATCATCGTCCTTTCCTTGGCTGC
TCGCCTGTGTTGCCACCTGGATTCTGCGCGGGACGTCCTTCTGCTACGTCCCTTCGGCCCTCAATCCAGC
GGACCTTCCTTCCCGCGGCCTGCTGCCGGCTCTGCGGCCTCTTCCGCGTCTTCGCCTTCGCCCTCAGACG
AGTCGGATCTCCCTTTGGGCCGCCTCCCCGCGTCGACTTTAAGACCAATGACTTACAAGGCAGCTGTAGA
TCTTAGCCACTTTTTAAAAGAAAAGGGGGGACTGGAAGGGCTAATTCACTCCCAACGAAGACAAGATCTG
CTTTTTGCTTGTACTGGGTCTCTCTGGTTAGACCAGATCTGAGCCTGGGAGCTCTCTGGCTAACTAGGGA
ACCCACTGCTTAAGCCTCAATAAAGCTTGCCTTGAGTGCTTCAAGTAGTGTGTGCCCGTCTGTTGTGTGA
CTCTGGTAACTAGAGATCCCTCAGACCCTTTTAGTCAGTGTGGAAAATCTCTAGCAGTACGTATAGTAGT
TCATGTCATCTTATTATTCAGTATTTATAACTTGCAAAGAAATGAATATCAGAGAGTGAGAGGAACTTGT
TTATTGCAGCTTATAATGGTTACAAATAAAGCAATAGCATCACAAATTTCACAAATAAAGCATTTTTTTC
ACTGCATTCTAGTTGTGGTTTGTCCAAACTCATCAATGTATCTTATCATGTCTGGCTCTAGCTATCCCGC
CCCTAACTCCGCCCATCCCGCCCCTAACTCCGCCCAGTTCCGCCCATTCTCCGCCCCATGGCTGACTAAT
TTTTTTTATTTATGCAGAGGCCGAGGCCGCCTCGGCCTCTGAGCTATTCCAGAAGTAGTGAGGAGGCTTT
TTTGGAGGCCTAGGGACGTACCCAATTCGCCCTATAGTGAGTCGTATTACGCGCGCTCACTGGCCGTCGT
TTTACAACGTCGTGACTGGGAAAACCCTGGCGTTACCCAACTTAATCGCCTTGCAGCACATCCCCCTTTC
GCCAGCTGGCGTAATAGCGAAGAGGCCCGCACCGATCGCCCTTCCCAACAGTTGCGCAGCCTGAATGGCG
AATGGG
[124 nt withheld, positions 4697-4820]
C
[91 nt withheld, positions 4822-4912]
A
[49 nt withheld, positions 4914-4962]
CCTTTGACGTTGGAGTCCACGTTCTTT
[37 nt withheld, positions 4990-5026]
ACCCTATCTCGGTCTATTCTTTTGATTTATAAGGGATTTTGCCGATTTCGGCCTATTGGTTAAAAAATGA
GCTGATTTAACAAAAATTTAACGCGAATTTTAACAAAATATTAACGCTTACAATTTAGGTGGCACTTTTC
GGGGAAATGTGCGCGGAACCCCTATTTGTTTATTTTTCTAAATACATTCAAATATGTATCCGCTCATGAG
ACAATAACCCTGATAAATGCTTCAATAATATTGAAAAAGGAAGAGTATGAGTATTCAACATTTCCGTGTC
GCCCTTATTCCCTTTTTTGCGGCATTTTGCCTTCCTGTTTTTGCTCACCCAGAAACGCTGGTGAAAGTAA
AAGATGCTGAAGATCAGTTGGGTGCACGAGTGGGTTACATCGAACTGGATCTCAACAGCGGTAAGATCCT
TGAGAGTTTTCGCCCCGAAGAACGTTTTCCAATGATGAGCACTTTTAAAGTTCTGCTATGTGGCGCGGTA
TTATCCCGTATTGACGCCGGGCAAGAGCAACTCGGTCGCCGCATACACTATTCTCAGAATGACTTGGTTG
AGTACTCACCAGTCACAGAAAAGCATCTTACGGATGGCATGACAGTAAGAGAATTATGCAGTGCTGCCAT
AACCATGAGTGATAACACTGCGGCCAACTTACTTCTGACAACGATCGGAGGACCGAAGGAGCTAACCGCT
TTTTTGCACAACATGGGGGATCATGTAACTCGCCTTGATCGTTGGGAACCGGAGCTGAATGAAGCCATAC
CAAACGACGAGCGTGACACCACGATGCCTGTAGCAATGGCAACAACGTTGCGCAAACTATTAACTGGCGA
ACTACTTACTCTAGCTTCCCGGCAACAATTAATAGACTGGATGGAGGCGGATAAAGTTGCAGGACCACTT
CTGCGCTCGGCCCTTCCGGCTGGCTGGTTTATTGCTGATAAATCTGGAGCCGGTGAGCGTGGGTCTCGCG
GTATCATTGCAGCACTGGGGCCAGATGGTAAGCCCTCCCGTATCGTAGTTATCTACACGACGGGGAGTCA
GGCAACTATGGATGAACGAAATAGACAGATCGCTGAGATAGGTGCCTCACTGATTAAGCATTGGTAACTG
TCAGACCAAGTTTACTCATATATACTTTAGATTGATTTAAAACTTCATTTTTAATTTAAAAGGATCTAGG
TGAAGATCCTTTTTGATAATCTCATGACCAAAATCCCTTAACGTGAGTTTTCGTTCCACTGAGCGTCAGA
CCCCGTAGAAAAGATCAAAGGATCTTCTTGAGATCCTTTTTTTCTGCGCGTAATCTGCTGCTTGCAAACA
AAAAAACCACCGCTACCAGCGGTGGTTTGTTTGCCGGATCAAGAGCTACCAACTCTTTTTCCGAAGGTAA
CTGGCTTCAGCAGAGCGCAGATACCAAATACTGTTCTTCTAGTGTAGCCGTAGTTAGGCCACCACTTCAA
GAACTCTGTAGCACCGCCTACATACCTCGCTCTGCTAATCCTGTTACCAGTGGCTGCTGCCAGTGGCGAT
AAGTCGTGTCTTACCGGGTTGGACTCAAGACGATAGTTACCGGATAAGGCGCAGCGGTCGGGCTGAACGG
GGGGTTCGTGCACACAGCCCAGCTTGGAGCGAACGACCTACACCGAACTGAGATACCTACAGCGTGAGCT
ATGAGAAAGCGCCACGCTTCCCGAAGGGAGAAAGGCGGACAGGTATCCGGTAAGCGGCAGGGTCGGAACA
GGAGAGCGCACGAGGGAGCTTCCAGGGGGAAACGCCTGGTATCTTTATAGTCCTGTCGGGTTTCGCCACC
TCTGACTTGAGCGTCGATTTTTGTGATGCTCGTCAGGGGGGCGGAGCCTATGGAAAAACGCCAGCAACGC
GGCCTTTTTACGGTTCCTGGCCTTTTGCTGGCCTTTTGCTCACATGTTCTTTCCTGCGTTATCCCCTGAT
TCTGTGGATAACCGTATTACCGCCTTTGAGTGAGCTGATACCGCTCGCCGCAGCCGAACGACCGAGCGCA
GCGAGTCAGTGAGCGAGGAAGCGGAAGAGCGCCCAATACGCAAACCGCCTCTCCCCGCGCGTTGGCCGAT
TCATTAATGCAGCTGGCACGACAGGTTTCCCGACTGGAAAGCGGGCAGTGAGCGCAACGCAATTAATGTG
AGTTAGCTCACTCATTAGGCACCCCAGGCTTTACACTTTATGCTTCCGGCTCGTATGTTGTGTGGAATTG
TGAGCGGATAACAATTTCACACAGGAAACAGCTATGACCATGATTACGCCAAGCGCGCAATTAACCCTCA
CTAAAGGGAACAAAAGCTGGAGCTGCAAGCTTAATGTAGTCTTATGCAATACTCTTGTAGTCTTGCAACA
TGGTAACGATGAGTTAGCAACATGCCTTACAAGGAGAGAAAAAGCACCGTGCATGCCGATTGGTGGAAGT
AAGGTGGTACGATCGTGCCTTATTAGGAAGGCAACAGACGGGTCTGACATGGATTGGACGAACCACTGAA
TTGCCGCATTGCAGAGATATTGTATTTAAGTGCCTAGCTCGATACATAAACGGGTCTCTCTGGTTAGACC
AGATCTGAGCCTGGGAGCTCTCTGGCTAACTAGGGAACCCACTGCTTAAGCCTCAATAAAGCTTGCCTTG
AGTGCTTCAAGTAGTGTGTGCCCGTCTGTTGTGTGACTCTGGTAACTAGAGATCCCTCAGACCCTTTTAG
TCAGTGTGGAAAATCTCTAGCAGTGGCGCCCGAACAGGGACTTGAAAGCGAAAGGGAAACCAGAGGAGCT
CTCTCGACGCAGGACTCGGCTTGCTGAAGCGCGCACGGCAAGAGGCGAGGGGCGGCGACTGGTGAGTACG
CCAAAAATTTTGACTAGCGGAGGCTAGAAGGAGAGAGATGGGTGCGAGAGCGTCAGTATTAAGCGGGGGA
GAATTAGATCGCGATGGGAAAAAATTCGGTTAAGGCCAGGGGGAAAGAAAAAATATAAATTAAAACATAT
AGTATGGGCAAGCAGGGAGCTAGAACGATTCGCAGTTAATCCTGGCCTGTTAGAAACATCAGAAGGCTGT
AGACAAATACTGGGACAGCTACAACCATCCCTTCAGACAGGATCAGAAGAACTTAGATCATTATATAATA
CAGTAGCAACCCTCTATTGTGTGCATCAAAGGATAGAGATAAAAGACACCAAGGAAGCTTTAGACAAGAT
AGAGGAAGAGCAAAACAAAAGTAAGACCACCGCACAGCAAGCGGCCGCTGATCTTCAGACCTGGAGGAGG
AGATATGAGGGACAATTGGAGAAGTGAATTATATAAATATAAAGTAGTAAAAATTGAACCATTAGGAGTA
GCACCCACCAAGGCAAAGAGAAGAGTGGTGCAGAGAGAAAAAAGAGCAGTGGGAATAGGAGCTTTGTTCC
TTGGGTTCTTGGGAGCAGCAGGAAGCACTATGGGCGCAGCGTCAATGACGCTGACGGTACAGGCCAGACA
ATTATTGTCTGGTATAGTGCAGCAGCAGAACAATTTGCTGAGGGCTATTGAGGCGCAACAGCATCTGTTG
CAACTCACAGTCTGGGGCATCAAGCAGCTCCAGGCAAGAATCCTGGCTGTGGAAAGATACCTAAAGGATC
AACAGCTCCTGGGGATTTGGGGTTGCTCTGGAAAACTCATTTGCACCACTGCTGTGCCTTGGAATGCTAG
TTGGAGTAATAAATCTCTGGAACAGATTTGGAATCACACGACCTGGATGGAGTGGGACAGAGAAATTAAC
AATTACACAAGCTTAATACACTCCTTAATTGAAGAATCGCAAAACCAGCAAGAAAAGAATGAACAAGAAT
TATTGGAATTAGATAAATGGGCAAGTTTGTGGAATTGGTTTAACATAACAAATTGGCTGTGGTATATAAA
ATTATTCATAATGATAGTAGGAGGCTTGGTAGGTTTAAGAATAGTTTTTGCTGTACTTTCTATAGTGAAT
AGAGTTAGGCAGGGATATTCACCATTATCGTTTCAGACCCACCTCCCAACCCCGAGGGGACCCATGCATT
GCATCTCAATTAGTCAGCAACCAGGTGTGGAAAGTCCCCAGGCTCCCCAGCAGGCAGAAGTATGCAAAGC
ATGCGTCTCAATTAGTCAGCAACCATAGTCCCGCCCCTAACTCCGCCCATCCCGCCCCTAACTCCGCCCA
GTTCCGCCCATTCTCCGCCCCATGGCTGACTAATTTTTTTTATTTATGCAGAGGCCGAGGCCGCCTCGGC
CTCTGAGCTATTCCAGAAGTAGTGAGGAGGCTTTTTTGGAGGCCTAGGCTTTTGCAAAAAGCTTTCTAGA
GGTACCACCGGAGCTTACCATGACCGAGTACAAGCCCACGGTGCGCCTCGCCACCCGCGACGACGTCCCC
AGGGCCGTACGCACCCTCGCCGCCGCGTTCGCCGACTACCCCGCCACGCGCCACACCGTCGATCCGGACC
GCCACATCGAGCGGGTCACCGAGCTGCAAGAACTCTTCCTCACGCGCGTCGGGCTCGACATCGGCAAGGT
GTGGGTCGCGGACGACGGCGCCGCCGTGGCGGTCTGGACCACGCCGGAGAGCGTCGAAGCGGGGGCGGTG
TTCGCCGAGATCGGCCCGCGCATGGCCGAGTTGAGCGGTTCCCGGCTGGCCGCGCAGCAACAGATGGAAG
GCCTCCTGGCGCCGCACCGGCCCAAGGAGCCCGCGTGGTTCCTGGCCACCGTCGGCGTCTCGCCCGACCA
CCAGGGCAAGGGTCTGGGCAGCGCCGTCGTGCTCCCCGGAGTGGAGGCGGCCGAGCGCGCCGGGGTGCCC
GCCTTCCTGGAGACCTCCGCGCCCCGCAACCTCCCCTTCTACGAGCGGCTCGGCTTCACCGTCACCGCCG
ACGTCGAGGTGCCCGAAGGACCGCGCACCTGGTGCATGACCCGCAAGCCCGGTGCCAGTTAACGAATTCT
AGATCTTGAGACAAATGGCAGTATTCATCCACAATTTTAAAAGAAAAGGGGGGATTGGGGGGTACAGTGC
AGGGGAAAGAATAGTAGACATAATAGCAACAGACATACAAACTAAAGAATTACAAAAACAAATTACAAAA
ATTCAAAATTTTCGGGTTTATTACAGGGACAGCAGAGATCCACTTTGGCGCCGGCTCGAGGCCTGCAGGT
GCAAAGATGGATAAAGTTTTAAACAGAGAGGAATCTTTGCAGCTAATGGACCTTCTAGGTCTTGAAAGGA
GTGGGAATT
Features (pLannotate 1.2.2; 34 found; start..end, strand, type, name):
      1..1179    +  promoter       EF-1α promoter: strong constitutive promoter for human elongation factor EF-1α
   1200..1217    +  protein_bind   attB1 (fragment): mutant version of attB; core recombination site for the Gateway® BP reaction BP Clonase™
   1226..2044    +  CDS            ZNF300 (fragment): ZN300_HUMAN - Experimental evidence at protein level: Swiss-Prot protein existence level 1. Has a transcriptional repressor activity. From Homo sapiens (Human).
   3045..3062    -  protein_bind   attB2 (fragment): mutant version of attB; core recombination site for the Gateway® BP reaction BP Clonase™
   3071..3112    +  CDS            V5 tag: epitope tag from simian virus 5
   3128..3181    +  promoter       U6 promoter (fragment): RNA polymerase III promoter for human U6 snRNA
   3223..3811    +  misc_feature   WPRE: woodchuck hepatitis virus posttranscriptional regulatory element
   3862..3881    +  misc_feature   cPPT/CTS (fragment): central polypurine tract and central termination sequence of HIV-1
   3883..4116    +  LTR            3' LTR (ΔU3): self-inactivating 3' long terminal repeat (LTR) from HIV-1
   4194..4315    +  polyA_signal   SV40 poly(A) signal: SV40 polyadenylation signal
   4355..4490    +  rep_origin     SV40 ori: SV40 origin of replication
   4511..4529    -  promoter       T7 promoter: promoter for bacteriophage T7 RNA polymerase
   4537..4692    +  CDS            lacZα (fragment): LacZα fragment of β-galactosidase; lacZ fragment
   4697..5125    +  rep_origin     f1 ori (sequence partly withheld): f1 bacteriophage origin of replication; arrow indicates direction of (+) strand synthesis
   5178..5282    +  promoter       AmpR promoter: bla
   5283..6143    +  CDS            AmpR: β-lactamase; bla; confers resistance to ampicillin, carbenicillin, and related antibiotics
   6314..6902    +  rep_origin     ori: high-copy-number ColE1/pMB1/pBR322/pUC origin of replication
   7085..7177    +  CDS            lacI (fragment): lac repressor; lacI; The lac repressor binds to the lac operator to inhibit transcription in E. coli. This inhibition can be relieved by adding lactose or isopropyl-β-D-thiogalactopyranoside (IPTG).
   7190..7211    +  protein_bind   CAP binding site: CAP binding activates transcription in the presence of cAMP. E. coli catabolite activator protein
   7226..7256    +  promoter       lac promoter: promoter for the E. coli lac operon
   7264..7280    +  protein_bind   lac operator: The lac repressor binds to the lac operator to inhibit transcription in E. coli. This inhibition can be relieved by adding lactose or isopropyl-β-D-thiogalactopyranoside (IPTG). lac repressor encoded by lacI
   7325..7343    +  promoter       T3 promoter: promoter for bacteriophage T3 RNA polymerase
   7371..7597    +  promoter       RSV promoter: Rous sarcoma virus enhancer/promoter
   7598..7778    +  LTR            5' LTR (truncated): truncated 5' long terminal repeat (LTR) from HIV-1
   7825..7950    +  misc_feature   HIV-1 Ψ: packaging signal of human immunodeficiency virus type 1
   7934..8297    +  CDS            HIV-1 gag (fragment): gag protein from human immunodeficiency virus 1; gag
   8443..8676    +  misc_feature   RRE: The Rev response element (RRE) of HIV-1 allows for Rev-dependent mRNA export from the nucleus to the cytoplasm.
   9053..9079    +  CDS            Rev (fragment): human immunodeficiency virus 1 (HIV-1) Rev protein; rev; enhances nuclear export of unspliced and incompletely spliced viral mRNAs
   9086..9109    +  promoter       SV40 promoter (fragment): SV40 early promoter
   9110..9181    +  promoter       SV40 promoter (fragment): SV40 enhancer and early promoter
   9205..9340    +  rep_origin     SV40 ori: SV40 origin of replication
   9386..9982    +  CDS            PuroR (fragment): puromycin N-acetyltransferase; pac from Streptomyces; confers resistance to puromycin
  10031..10148   +  misc_feature   cPPT/CTS: central polypurine tract and central termination sequence of HIV-1
  10213..10279   +  CDS            small t antigen (fragment): SV40 (simian virus 40) small t antigen
