[The description below was written by a language model from this plasmid's Addgene catalogue record and pLannotate feature annotations shown in this document.]
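Description:
TFORF3125 is a third-generation-style, self-inactivating lentiviral expression plasmid built on the pLX_TRC317 backbone and carrying the human zinc-finger transcription factor ZNF300 (a protein annotated as having transcriptional repressor activity). It belongs to a barcoded transcription factor ORF collection in which each clone bears a unique 24-bp barcode, so that the factor delivered to a cell can be identified by sequencing in pooled overexpression screens, such as those aimed at directed differentiation. In bacteria the plasmid is maintained by a high-copy ColE1/pUC-type origin with ampicillin resistance (AmpR); an f1 origin and remnants of a lac/lacZα cloning region are also present. The depositor warns that recombination can occur.

The ORF was introduced by Gateway cloning and sits between attB1 and attB2 remnants directly downstream of a full EF-1α promoter, in frame with a C-terminal V5 epitope tag for detection. The automated annotation labels only the first part of the interval between the att sites as ZNF300, although the spacing is consistent with the roughly 2 kb insert listed. A WPRE follows the cassette to enhance transcript stability and expression; the barcode itself is not annotated in the feature table, and a short U6 promoter fragment lies between the V5 tag and the WPRE. The viral framework comprises an RSV promoter driving a truncated 5′ LTR, the HIV-1 Ψ packaging signal with a gag fragment, the RRE for Rev-dependent export, a cPPT/CTS, and a ΔU3 3′ LTR followed by an SV40 poly(A) signal. Upstream of the EF-1α cassette within the proviral region, an SV40 promoter drives puromycin N-acetyltransferase, allowing selection of transduced mammalian cells.
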