Addgene plasmid #144601: TFORF3125
Purpose: Lentiviral vector for overexpressing transcription factor ORFs with unique 24-bp barcodes. Barcodes facilitate identification of transcription factors in pooled screens.
Depositing lab: Feng Zhang. Depositing organization: Broad Institute. Publication: A transcription factor atlas of directed differentiation. Joung J, Ma S, Tay T, Geiger-Schuller KR, Kirchgatterer PC, Verdine VK, Guo B, Arias-Garcia MA, Allen WE, Singh A, Kuksenko O, Abudayyeh OO, Gootenberg JS, Fu Z, Macrae RK, Buenrostro JD, Regev A, Zhang F. Cell. 2023 Jan 5;186(1):209-229.e26. doi: 10.1016/j.cell.2022.11.026. PubMed 36608654.
Backbone
  Vector backbone: pLX_TRC317
  Backbone manufacturer: Broad Institute Genetic Perturbation Platform
  Backbone size w/o insert (bp): 8264
  Vector type: Mammalian Expression, Lentiviral
  Selectable markers: Puromycin
Growth in bacteria
  Bacterial resistance: Ampicillin, 100 μg/mL
  Growth temperature: 37°C
  Growth strain: NEB Stable
  Copy number: High Copy
Gene/Insert
  Gene/Insert name: ZNF300
  Species: H. sapiens (human)
  Insert size (bp): 2021
  Entrez Gene: ZNF300 (a.k.a. DKFZp686B24204)
  Promoter: EF1a
  Tag / fusion protein: V5 (C terminal on insert)
  Cloning method: Gateway Cloning
  Sequencing primers: 5′ GGGTGGAGACTGAAGTTAGGCCAG; 3′ CACATAGCGTAAAAGGAGCAACATAG
Resource information
  A portion of this plasmid was derived from a plasmid made by: Broad Institute Genetic Perturbation Platform
Terms and licenses: Academic/Nonprofit Terms; Industry Terms: Not Available to Industry
Depositor comments: NM_052860.2 Please test multiple small colonies in case of plasmid recombination. To make this collection available in a timely manner, a portion of this collection was not fully sequenced by Addgene. If an Addgene verified full plasmid sequence is not available, please contact us prior to placing an order to request the full sequence.
How to cite: TFORF3125 was a gift from Feng Zhang (Addgene plasmid # 144601 ; http://n2t.net/addgene:144601 ; RRID:Addgene_144601)
