>Addgene plasmid #144601 | TFORF3125 | depositor partial sequence | sequence record 285918 | Insert
ATCGATTGATCAACAAGTTTGTACAAAAAAGTTGGCACCATGATGAAGTCCCAGGGGTTAGTATCATTCA
AGGATGTGGCTGTGGATTTCACCCAGGAGGAGTGGCAGCAACTTGACCCTTCTCAGAGGACCCTGTACAG
GGATGTGATGCTGGAGAACTACAGCCACCTGGTCTCAATGGGGTATCCAGTTTCCAAACCAGATGTCATC
TCCAAGTTGGAACAAGGAGAAGAGCCATGGATCATAAAGGGAGACATATCAAATTGGATCTATCCAGATG
AATATCAGGCAGATGGGAGACAAGACAGGAAGAGTAACCTTCACAACTCCCAGTCATGTATTTTGGGGAC
AGTTTCCTTCCATCATAAGATACTGAAAGGAGTCACAAGGGATGGTTCATTGTGCTCCATTTTAAAAGTC
TGTCAAGGTGATGGTCAGCTGCAGAGATTTCTAGAGAATCAAGACAAACTCTTCAGGCAGGTCACATTTG
TTAACAGCAAAACAGTGACTGAGGCATCAGGGCATAAATATAATCCACTGGGGAAAATATTTCAAGAGTG
CATAGAAACAGATATATCAATACAGAGATTCCATAAATATGATGCTTTTAAAAAGAACTTAAAACCAAAT
ATTGACCTACCGAGTTGTTATAAGAGCAATTCAAGAAAAAAACCTGATCAGAGTTTTGGAGGTGGAAAAT
CATCTAGCCAGAGTGAGCCCAATTCTAATCTTGAGAAGATTCACAATGGAGTAATACCTTTTGATGATAA
TCAGTGTGGAAACGTTTTTAGAAATACACAATCCCTTATTCAATATCAGAATGTGGAAACTAAAGAGAAA
AGCTGTGTATGTGTTACATGTGGAAAAGCCTTTGCTAAGAAGTCACAACTCATTGTACATCAAAGAATTC
ATACTGGAAAGAAACCATATGATTGTGGTGCATGCGGAAAAGCCTTCAGTGAGAAGTTTCATCTTGTTGT
ACATCAGAGAACTCATACTGGGGAGAAACCTTATGATTGTTCTGAATGTGGAAAAGCCTTCTCTCAGAAA
TCGTCCCTTATTATACATCAGAGAGTTCACACTGGGGAAAAACCCTATGAATGTAGTGAATGCGGGAAAG
CCTTCTCCCAGAAATCACCCCTCATTATACATCAGAGAATACATACTGGGGAAAAACCCTATGAATGTAG
AGAGTGTGGGAAGGCCTTTTCCCAGAAGTCACAGCTGATTATACACCACAGAGCTCATACTGGAGAGAAG
CCGTATGAGTGTACCGAATGTGGGAAAGCCTTCTGTGAGAAGTCCCACCTCATTATACATAAAAGAATTC
ACACTGGTGAGAAACCCTACAAATGTGCTCAATGTGAGGAAGCCTTCAGCAGGAAGACAGAACTCATTAC
ACATCAGTTAGTTCATACTGGGGAAAAACCTTATGAATGTACTGAATGTGGAAAGACATTCTCCCGCAAG
TCACAGCTCATCATACATCAGAGAACACATACTGGAGAAAAACCCTATAAATGTAGTGAATGTGGCAAAG
CCTTCTGCCAGAAGTCACATCTCATTGGACATCAGAGAATTCACACAGGAGAAAAACCTTATATATGTAC
TGAATGTGGGAAAGCCTTCTCTCAGAAGTCCCACCTTCCGGGACACCAGCGAATTCATACAGGAGAGAAA
CCTTACATATGTGCTGAATGTGGAAAGGCCTTTTCTCAGAAGTCAGACCTTGTTTTACATCAGAGGATTC
ATACTGGGGAAAGACCCTATCAATGTGCTATATGTGGGAAGGCCTTCATCCAGAAGTCACAACTAACTGT
ACACCAGAGAATTCACACAGTGGTAAAATCATTGCCAACTTTCTTGTACAAAGTGGTTGATATCGGTAAG
CCTATCCCTAACCCTCTCCTCGGTCTCGATTCTACGTAGTAATGAACTAGTCCGTAACTTGAAAGTATTT
CGATTTCTTGGCTTTATATATCTTGTGGAAAGGACGAAAGAGGATGTGGTAGCCATTTTCC
