>Addgene plasmid #144601 | TFORF3125 | depositor partial sequence | sequence record 285919 | Barcode
AAGAGGATGTGGTAGCCATTTTCC
